Addgene plasmid #233573: AiP15250 - pAAV-AiE0769m_3xC1-minBG-SYFP2-WPRE3-BGHpA
Purpose: AiE0769m_3xC1 is an enhancer sequence, designed to drive AAV-mediated transgene expression in specific populations of brain cells
Depositing lab: Jonathan Ting. Depositing organization: Allen Institute. Publication: A suite of enhancer AAVs and transgenic mouse lines for genetic access to cortical cell types. Ben-Simon Y, Hooper M, Narayan S, Daigle TL, Dwivedi D, Way SW, Oster A, Stafford DA, Mich JK, Taormina MJ, Martinez RA, Opitz-Araya X, Roth JR, Alexander JR, Allen S, Amster A, Arbuckle J, Ayala A, Baker PM, Bakken TE, Barcelli T, Barta S, Bendrick J, Bertagnolli D, Bielstein C, Bishwakarma P, Bowlus J, Boyer G, Brouner K, Casian B, Casper T, Chakka AB, Chakrabarty R, Chance RK, Chavan S, Clark M, Colbert K, Collman F, Daniel S, Departee M, DiValentin P, Donadio N, Dotson N, Egdorf T, Fliss T, Gabitto M, Garcia J, Gary A, Gasperini M, Gloe J, Goldy J, Gore BB, Graybuck L, Greisman N, Haeseleer F, Halterman C, Haradon Z, Hastings SD, Helback O, Ho W, Hockemeyer D, Huang C, Huff S, Hunker A, Johansen N, Jones D, Juneau Z, Kalmbach B, Kannan M, Khem S, Kussick E, Kutsal R, Larsen R, Lee C, Lee AY, Leibly M, Lenz GH, Li S, Liang E, Lusk N, Madigan Z, Malloy J, Malone J, McCue R, Melchor J, Mollenkopf T, Moosman S, Morin E, Newman D, Ng L, Ngo K, Omstead V, Otto S, Oyama A, Pena N, Pham T, Phillips E, Pom CA, Potekhina L, Ransford S, Ray PL, Rette D, Reynoldson C, Rimorin C, Rocha D, Ruiz A, Sanchez REA, Sawyer L, Sedeno-Cortes A, Sevigny JP, Shapovalova N, Shepard N, Shulga L, Sigler AR, Siverts L, Soliman S, Somasundaram S, Staats B, Stewart K, Szelenyi E, Tieu M, Trader C, Tran A, van Velthoven CTJ, Walker M, Wang Y, Weed N, Wirthlin M, Wood T, Wynalda B, Yao Z, Zhou T, Ariza J, Dee N, Reding M, Ronellenfitch K, Mufti S, Sunkin SM, Smith KA, Esposito L, Waters J, Thyagarajan B, Yao S, Lein ES, Zeng H, Levi BP, Ngai J, Ting JT, Tasic B. Cell. 2025 May 16:S0092-8674(25)00513-6. doi: 10.1016/j.cell.2025.05.002. PubMed 40403729.
Backbone
  Vector backbone: rAAV
  Vector type: AAV
Growth in bacteria
  Bacterial resistance: Ampicillin, 100 μg/mL
  Growth temperature: 30°C
  Growth strain: NEB Stable
  Copy number: Unknown
Gene/Insert
  Gene/Insert name: SYFP2
Terms and licenses: Academic/Nonprofit Terms; Industry Terms: Not Available to Industry
How to cite: AiP15250 - pAAV-AiE0769m_3xC1-minBG-SYFP2-WPRE3-BGHpA was a gift from Jonathan Ting (Addgene plasmid # 233573 ; http://n2t.net/addgene:233573 ; RRID:Addgene_233573)
