[The description below was written by a language model from this plasmid's Addgene catalogue record and pLannotate feature annotations shown in this document.]
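Description:
AiP15250 - pAAV-AiE0769m_3xC1-minBG-SYFP2-WPRE3-BGHpA is a recombinant AAV transfer plasmid of about 4.8 kb, built to test or exploit a brain-cell-type enhancer by packaging a fluorescent reporter cassette into AAV particles. The expression cassette lies between AAV2 inverted terminal repeats, which are the cis elements needed for replication and encapsidation of the vector genome. The right-hand ITR is annotated in full, whereas the left one is detected only as short fragments, which is common for these repeat-rich, hard-to-sequence regions. In bacteria the plasmid is maintained by a high-copy ColE1/pUC-type origin and selected with ampicillin through the β-lactamase gene and its own promoter. The backbone also carries an f1 phage origin and small remnants of the pBR322 bom and rop regions.

The payload is SYFP2, a fast-maturing monomeric yellow fluorescent protein derived from Aequorea victoria. According to the construct name, it is driven by the AiE0769m_3xC1 enhancer placed upstream of a minimal beta-globin promoter (minBG). Neither element is annotated in the feature table, but the unannotated stretch between the left ITR and the SYFP2 coding sequence is where they would sit. The "3xC1" designation suggests a triplicated core segment of the enhancer, though the record does not spell this out. A minimal promoter contributes little activity of its own, so expression depends on the enhancer, which confers the cell-type selectivity. Downstream, the shortened WPRE3 element (detected as two WPRE fragments) boosts transcript stability and expression, and a bovine growth hormone polyadenylation signal terminates the transcript. The construct belongs to a collection of enhancer AAVs for genetic access to cortical cell types, but the record does not state which population this enhancer labels.
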