Features (pLannotate 1.2.2; 14 found; start..end, strand, type, name):
     12..39      +  repeat_region  AAV2 ITR (fragment): inverted terminal repeat of adeno-associated virus serotype 2 inverted
     68..95      +  repeat_region  AAV2 ITR (fragment): inverted terminal repeat of adeno-associated virus serotype 2 inverted
    814..1530    +  CDS            SYFP2: SYFP2 is a basic (constitutively fluorescent) yellow fluorescent protein published in 2006, derived from Aequorea victoria. It is reported to be a very rapidly-maturing monomer with moderate acid sensitivity.
   1570..1727    +  misc_feature   WPRE (fragment): woodchuck hepatitis virus posttranscriptional regulatory element
   1733..1813    +  misc_feature   WPRE (fragment): woodchuck hepatitis virus posttranscriptional regulatory element
   1830..1941    +  polyA_signal   bGH poly(A) signal: bovine growth hormone polyadenylation signal
   2059..2199    +  repeat_region  AAV2 ITR: inverted terminal repeat of adeno-associated virus serotype 2 inverted
   2204..2255    -  misc_feature   bom (fragment): basis of mobility region from pBR322
   2274..2729    +  rep_origin     f1 ori (sequence partly withheld): f1 bacteriophage origin of replication; arrow indicates direction of (+) strand synthesis
   2730..2779    -  misc_feature   bom (fragment): basis of mobility region from pBR322
   2881..2916    -  CDS            rop (fragment): Rop protein, which maintains plasmids at low copy number; rop
   3011..3115    +  promoter       AmpR promoter: bla
   3116..3976    +  CDS            AmpR: β-lactamase; bla; confers resistance to ampicillin, carbenicillin, and related antibiotics
   4147..4735    +  rep_origin     ori: high-copy-number ColE1/pMB1/pBR322/pUC origin of replication
>Addgene plasmid #233573 | AiP15250 - pAAV-AiE0769m_3xC1-minBG-SYFP2-WPRE3-BGHpA | addgene full sequence | sequence record 476317 | Addgene NGS Result
CCTGCAGGCAGCTGCGCGCTCGCTCGCTCACTGAGGCCGCCCGGGCGTCGGGCGACCTTTGGTCGCCCGG
CCTCAGTGAGCGAGCGAGCGCGCAGAGAGGGAGTGGCCAACTCCATCACTAGGGGTTCCTGCGGCCGCAC
GCGTGACAGTTATCATTAAAACTCACAAAACCAGAAAGAGGGAATCCAATTTCTACAAAATAAAGATAAT
TTATTCAGAAGCCAATTATGAATGTCAGATTTCACCAAATACTGTGCTTCAATGTGCTAACAGTTTTACA
GACACAGAACAAAGAAAGCTATAATCCAAAACACCTTTTATCAAATCCACTAATGACAGTTATCATTAAA
ACTCACAAAACCAGAAAGAGGGAATCCAATTTCTACAAAATAAAGATAATTTATTCAGAAGCCAATTATG
AATGTCAGATTTCACCAAATACTGTGCTTCAATGTGCTAACAGTTTTACAGACACAGAACAAAGAAAGCT
ATAATCCAAAACACCTTTTATCAAATCCACTAATGACAGTTATCATTAAAACTCACAAAACCAGAAAGAG
GGAATCCAATTTCTACAAAATAAAGATAATTTATTCAGAAGCCAATTATGAATGTCAGATTTCACCAAAT
ACTGTGCTTCAATGTGCTAACAGTTTTACAGACACAGAACAAAGAAAGCTATAATCCAAAACACCTTTTA
TCAAATCCACTAATGAGCTCGGGCTGGGCATAAAAGTCAGGGCAGAGCCATCTATTGCTTACATTTGCTT
CTGGGATCCAGATCTTTCGAAGCTAGCGCTACCGGTCGCCACCATGGTGAGCAAGGGCGAGGAGCTGTTC
ACCGGGGTGGTGCCCATCCTGGTCGAGCTGGACGGCGACGTAAACGGCCACAAGTTCAGCGTGTCCGGCG
AGGGCGAGGGCGATGCCACCTACGGCAAGCTGACCCTGAAGCTGATCTGCACCACCGGCAAGCTGCCCGT
GCCCTGGCCCACCCTCGTGACCACCCTGGGCTACGGCGTGCAGTGCTTCGCCCGCTACCCCGACCACATG
AAGCAGCACGACTTCTTCAAGTCCGCCATGCCCGAAGGCTACGTCCAGGAGCGCACCATCTTCTTCAAGG
ACGACGGCAACTACAAGACCCGCGCCGAGGTGAAGTTCGAGGGCGACACCCTGGTGAACCGCATCGAGCT
GAAGGGCATCGACTTCAAGGAGGACGGCAACATCCTGGGGCACAAGCTGGAGTACAACTACAACAGCCAC
AACGTCTATATCACCGCCGACAAGCAGAAGAACGGCATCAAGGCCAACTTCAAGATCCGCCACAACATCG
AGGACGGCGGCGTGCAGCTCGCCGACCACTACCAGCAGAACACCCCCATCGGCGACGGCCCCGTGCTGCT
GCCCGACAACCACTACCTGAGCTACCAGTCCAAGCTGAGCAAAGACCCCAACGAGAAGCGCGATCACATG
GTCCTGCTGGAGTTCGTGACCGCCGCCGGGATCACTCTCGGCATGGACGAGCTGTACAAGTAAGTCGACG
GCGCGCCGCGGCCGCGAATTCGATATCATAATCAACCTCTGGATTACAAAATTTGTGAAAGATTGACTGG
TATTCTTAACTATGTTGCTCCTTTTACGCTATGTGGATACGCTGCTTTAATGCCTTTGTATCATGCTATT
GCTTCCCGTATGGCTTTCATTTTCTCCTCCTTGTATAAATCCTGGTTAGTTCTTGCCACGGCGGAACTCA
TCGCCGCCTGCCTTGCCCGCTGCTGGACAGGGGCTCGGCTGTTGGGCACTGACAATTCCGTGGCTCGAGA
GATCTTCGACTGTGCCTTCTAGTTGCCAGCCATCTGTTGTTTGCCCCTCCCCCGTGCCTTCCTTGACCCT
GGAAGGTGCCACTCCCACTGTCCTTTCCTAATAAAATGAGGAAATTGCATCGCATTGTCTGAGTAGGTGT
CATTCTATTCTGGGGGGTGGGGTGGGGCAGGACAGCAAGGGGGAGGATTGGGAAGACAATAGCAGGCATG
AGATCTCACGTGCGGACCGAGCGGCCGCAGGAACCCCTAGTGATGGAGTTGGCCACTCCCTCTCTGCGCG
CTCGCTCGCTCACTGAGGCCGGGCGACCAAAGGTCGCCCGACGCCCGGGCTTTGCCCGGGCGGCCTCAGT
GAGCGAGCGAGCGCGCAGCTGCCTGCAGGGGCGCCTGATGCGGTATTTTCTCCTTACGCATCTGTGCGGT
ATTTCACACCGCATA
[95 nt withheld, positions 2256-2350]
T
[46 nt withheld, positions 2352-2397]
C
[141 nt withheld, positions 2399-2539]
CCTTTGACGTTGGAGTCCACGTTCTTT
[37 nt withheld, positions 2567-2603]
ACTCTATCTCGGGCTATTCTTTTGATTTATAAGGGATTTTGCCGATTTCGGTCTATTGGTTAAAAAATGA
GCTGATTTAACAAAAATTTAACGCGAATTTTAACAAAATATTAACGTTTACAATTTTATGGTGCACTCTC
AGTACAATCTGCTCTGATGCCGCATAGTTAAGCCAGCCCCGACACCCGCCAACACCCGCTGACGCGCCCT
GACGGGCTTGTCTGCTCCCGGCATCCGCTTACAGACAAGCTGTGACCGTCTCCGGGAGCTGCATGTGTCA
GAGGTTTTCACCGTCATCACCGAAACGCGCGAGACGAAAGGGCCTCGTGATACGCCTATTTTTATAGGTT
AATGTCATGATAATAATGGTTTCTTAGACGTCAGGTGGCACTTTTCGGGGAAATGTGCGCGGAACCCCTA
TTTGTTTATTTTTCTAAATACATTCAAATATGTATCCGCTCATGAGACAATAACCCTGATAAATGCTTCA
ATAATATTGAAAAAGGAAGAGTATGAGTATTCAACATTTCCGTGTCGCCCTTATTCCCTTTTTTGCGGCA
TTTTGCCTTCCTGTTTTTGCTCACCCAGAAACGCTGGTGAAAGTAAAAGATGCTGAAGATCAGTTGGGTG
CACGAGTGGGTTACATCGAACTGGATCTCAACAGCGGTAAGATCCTTGAGAGTTTTCGCCCCGAAGAACG
TTTTCCAATGATGAGCACTTTTAAAGTTCTGCTATGTGGCGCGGTATTATCCCGTATTGACGCCGGGCAA
GAGCAACTCGGTCGCCGCATACACTATTCTCAGAATGACTTGGTTGAGTACTCACCAGTCACAGAAAAGC
ATCTTACGGATGGCATGACAGTAAGAGAATTATGCAGTGCTGCCATAACCATGAGTGATAACACTGCGGC
CAACTTACTTCTGACAACGATCGGAGGACCGAAGGAGCTAACCGCTTTTTTGCACAACATGGGGGATCAT
GTAACTCGCCTTGATCGTTGGGAACCGGAGCTGAATGAAGCCATACCAAACGACGAGCGTGACACCACGA
TGCCTGTAGCAATGGCAACAACGTTGCGCAAACTATTAACTGGCGAACTACTTACTCTAGCTTCCCGGCA
ACAATTAATAGACTGGATGGAGGCGGATAAAGTTGCAGGACCACTTCTGCGCTCGGCCCTTCCGGCTGGC
TGGTTTATTGCTGATAAATCTGGAGCCGGTGAGCGTGGGTCTCGCGGTATCATTGCAGCACTGGGGCCAG
ATGGTAAGCCCTCCCGTATCGTAGTTATCTACACGACGGGGAGTCAGGCAACTATGGATGAACGAAATAG
ACAGATCGCTGAGATAGGTGCCTCACTGATTAAGCATTGGTAACTGTCAGACCAAGTTTACTCATATATA
CTTTAGATTGATTTAAAACTTCATTTTTAATTTAAAAGGATCTAGGTGAAGATCCTTTTTGATAATCTCA
TGACCAAAATCCCTTAACGTGAGTTTTCGTTCCACTGAGCGTCAGACCCCGTAGAAAAGATCAAAGGATC
TTCTTGAGATCCTTTTTTTCTGCGCGTAATCTGCTGCTTGCAAACAAAAAAACCACCGCTACCAGCGGTG
GTTTGTTTGCCGGATCAAGAGCTACCAACTCTTTTTCCGAAGGTAACTGGCTTCAGCAGAGCGCAGATAC
CAAATACTGTTCTTCTAGTGTAGCCGTAGTTAGGCCACCACTTCAAGAACTCTGTAGCACCGCCTACATA
CCTCGCTCTGCTAATCCTGTTACCAGTGGCTGCTGCCAGTGGCGATAAGTCGTGTCTTACCGGGTTGGAC
TCAAGACGATAGTTACCGGATAAGGCGCAGCGGTCGGGCTGAACGGGGGGTTCGTGCACACAGCCCAGCT
TGGAGCGAACGACCTACACCGAACTGAGATACCTACAGCGTGAGCTATGAGAAAGCGCCACGCTTCCCGA
AGGGAGAAAGGCGGACAGGTATCCGGTAAGCGGCAGGGTCGGAACAGGAGAGCGCACGAGGGAGCTTCCA
GGGGGAAACGCCTGGTATCTTTATAGTCCTGTCGGGTTTCGCCACCTCTGACTTGAGCGTCGATTTTTGT
GATGCTCGTCAGGGGGGCGGAGCCTATGGAAAAACGCCAGCAACGCGGCCTTTTTACGGTTCCTGGCCTT
TTGCTGGCCTTTTGCTCACATGT
